>Addgene plasmid #153907 | pGBW-m4092694 | addgene full sequence | sequence record 307331 | Addgene NGS Result
CATATTCAGTGGATGGTTATGTTCACACCTTTAGTACCTTTCTGGATAACAATTGCTTATATCATTTGTA
TTTCCACAAAGCATTTCTATTGGTTCTTTAGTAATTACCTAAAGAGACGTGTAGTCTTTAATGGTGTTTC
CTTTAGTACTTTTGAAGAAGCTGCGCTGTGCACCTTTTTGTTAAATAAAGAAATGTATCTAAAGTTGCGT
AGTGATGTGCTATTACCTCTTACGCAATATAATAGATACTTAGCTCTTTATAATAAGTACAAGTATTTTA
GTGGAGCAATGGATACAACTAGCTACAGAGAAGCTGCTTGTTGTCATCTCGCAAAGGCTCTCAATGACTT
CAGTAACTCAGGTTCTGATGTTCTTTACCAACCACCACAAACCTCTATCACCTCAGCTGTTTTGCAG
[918 nt withheld, positions 418-1335]
AGTGCAGTGAAAAGAACAATCAAGGGTACACACCACTGGTTGTTACTCACAATTTTGACTTCACTTTTAG
TTTTAGTCCAGAGTACTCAATGGTCTTTGTTCTTTTTTTTGTATGAAAATGCCTTTTTACCTTTTGCTAT
GGGTATTATTGCTATGTCTGCTTTTGCAATGATGTTTGTCAAACATAAGCATGCATTTCTCTGTTTGTTT
TTGTTACCTTCTCTTGCCACTGTAGCTTATTTTAATATGGTCTATATGCCTGCTAGTTGGGTGATGCGTA
TTATGACATGGTTGGATATGGTTGATACTAGTTTGTCTGGTTTTAAGCTAAAAGACTGTGTTATGTATGC
ATCAGCTGTAGTGTTACTAATCCTTATGACAGCAAGAACTGTGTATGATGATGGTGCTAGGAGAGTGTGG
ACACTTATGAATGTCTTGACACTCGTTTATAAAGTTTATTATGGTAATGCTTTAGATCAAGCCATTTCCA
TGTGGGCTCTTATAATCTCTGTTACTTCTAACTACTCAGGTGTAGTTACAACTGTCATGTTTTTGGCCAG
AGGTATTGTTTTTATGTGTGTTGAGTATTGCCCTATTTTCTTCATAACTGGTAATACACTTCAGTGTATA
ATGCTAGTTTATTGTTTCTTAGGCTATTTTTGTACTTGTTACTTTGGCCTCTTTTGTTTACTCAACCGCT
ACTTTAGACTGACTCTTGGTGTTTATGATTACTTAGTTTCTACACAGGAGTTTAGATATATGAATTCACA
GGGACTACTCCCACCCAAGAATAGCATAGATGCCTTCAAACTCAACATTAAATTGTTGGGTGTTGGTGGC
AAACCTTGTATCAAAGTAGCCACTGTACAGTCTAAAATGTCAGATGTAAAGTGCACATCAGTAGTCTTAC
TCTCAGTTTTGCAACAACTCAGAGTAGAATCATCATCTAAATTGTGGGCTCAATGTGTCCAGTTACACAA
TGACATTCTCTTAGCTAAAGATACTACTGAAGCCTTTGAAAAAATGGTTTCACTACTTTCTGTTTTGCTT
TCCATGCAGGGTGCTGTAGACATAAACAAGCTTTGTGAAGAAATGCTGGACAACAGGGCAACCTTACAAG
CTATAGCCTCAGAGTTTAGTTCCCTTCCATCATATGCAGCTTTTGCTACTGCTCAAGAAGCTTATGAGCA
GGCTGTTGCTAATGGTGATTCTGAAGTTGTTCTTAAAAAGTTGAAGAAGTCTTTGAATGTGGCTAAATCT
GAATTTGACCGTGATGCAGCCATGCAACGTAAGTTGGAAAAGATGGCTGATCAAGCTATGACCCAAATGT
ATAAACAGGCTAGATCTGAGGACAAGAGGGCAAAAGTTACTAGTGCTATGCAGACAATGCTTTTCACTAT
GCTTAGAAAGTTGGATAATGATGCACTCAACAACATTATCAACAATGCAAGAGATGGTTGTGTTCCCTTG
AACATAATACCTCTTACAACAGCAGCCAAACTAATGGTTGTCATACCAGACTATAACACATATAAAAATA
CGTGTGATGGTACAACATTTACTTATGCATCAGCATTGTGGGAAATCCAACAGGTTGTAGATGCAGATAG
TAAAATTGTTCAACTTAGTGAAATTAGTATGGACAATTCACCTAATTTAGCATGGCCTCTTATTGTAACA
GCTTTAAGGGCCAATTCTGCTGTCAAATTACAGAATAATGAGCTTAGTCCTGTTGCACTACGACAGATGT
CTTGTGCTGCCGGTACTACACAAACTGCTTGCACTGATGACAATGCGTTAGCTTACTACAACACAACAAA
GGGAGGTAGGTTTGTACTTGCACTGTTATCCGATTTACAGGATTTGAAATGGGCTAGATTCCCTAAGAGT
GATGGAACTGGTACTATCTATACAGAACTGGAACCACCTTGTAGGTTTGTTACAGACACACCTAAAGGTC
CTAAAGTGAAGTATTTATACTTTATTAAAGGATTAAACAACCTAAATAGAGGTATGGTACTTGGTAGTTT
AGCTGCCACAGTACGTCTACAAGCTGGTAATGCAACAGAAGTGCCTGCCAATTCAACTGTATTATCTTTC
TGTGCTTTTGCTGTAGATGCTGCTAAAGCTTACAAAGATTATCTAGCTAGTGGGGGACAACCAATCACTA
ATTGTGTTAAGATGTTGTGTACACACACTGGTACTGGTCAGGCAATAACAGTTACACCGGAAGCCAATAT
GGATCAAGAATCCTTTGGTGGTGCATCGTGTTGTCTGTACTGCCGTTGCCACATAGATCATCCAAATCCT
AAAGGATTTTGTGACTTAATAGACTGGCCCCCTGAATCTCCAGACAACCAATATCACTTAAATAAGTGAT
AGTCTTAATACTAGTTTTTAGACTAGTCATTGGAGAACAGATGATTGATGTCTTAGGGCCGGAGAAACGC
AGACGGCGTACCACACAGGAAAAGATCGCAATTGTTCAGCAGAGCTTTGAACCGGGGATGACGGTCTCCC
TCGTTGCCCGGCAACATGGTGTAGCAGCCAGCCAGTTATTTCTCTGGCGTAAGCAATACCAGGAAGGAAG
TCTTACTGCTGTCGCCGCCGGAGAACAGGTTGTTCCTGCCTCTGAACTTGCTGCCGCCATGAAGCAGATT
AAAGAACTCCAGCGCCTGCTCGGCAAGAAAACGATGGAAAATGAACTCCTCAAAGAAGCCGTTGAATATG
GACGGGCAAAAAAGTGGATAGCGCACGCGCCCTTATTGCCCGGGGATGGGGAGTAAGCTTAGTCAGCCGT
TGTCTCCGGGTGTCGCGTGCGCAGTTGCACGTCATTCTCAGACGAACCGATGACTGGATGGATGGCCGCC
GCAGTCGTCACACTGATGATACGGATGTGCTTCTCCGTATACACCATGTTATCGGAGAGCTGCCAACGTA
TGGTTATCGTCGGGTATGGGCGCTGCTTCGCAGACAGGCAGAACTTGATGGTATGCCTGCGATCAATGCC
AAACGTGTTTACCGGATCATGCGCCAGAATGCGCTGTTGCTTGAGCGAAAACCTGCTGTACCGCCATCGA
AACGGGCACATACAGGCAGAGTGGCCGTGAAAGAAAGCAATCAGCGATGGTGCTCTGACGGGTTCGAGTT
CTGCTGTGATAACGGAGAGAGACTGCGTGTCACGTTCGCGCTGGACTGCTGTGATCGTGAGGCACTGCAC
TGGGCGGTCACTACCGGCGGCTTCAACAGTGAAACAGTACAGGACGTCATGCTGGGAGCGGTGGAACGCC
GCTTCGGCAACGATCTTCCGTCGTCTCCAGTGGAGTGGCTGACGGATAATGGTTCATGCTACCGGGCTAA
TGAAACACGCCAGTTCGCCCGGATGTTGGGACTTGAACCGAAGAACACGGCGGTGCGGAGTCCGGAGAGT
AACGGAATAGCAGAGAGCTTCGTGAAAACGATAAAGCGTGACTACATCAGTATCATGCCCAAACCAGACG
GGTTAACGGCAGCAAAGAACCTTGCAGAGGCGTTCGAGCATTATAACGAATGGCATCCGCATAGTGCGCT
GGGTTATCGCTCGCCACGGGAATATCTGCGGCAGCGGGCTTGTAATGGGTTAAGTGATAACAGATGTCTG
GAAATATAGGGGCAAATCCACTTAAAAGGTAAGTATGTACAAATACCTACAACTTGTGCTAATGACCCTG
TGGGTTTTACACTTAAAAACACAGTCTGTACCGTCTGCGGTATGTGGAAAGGTTATGGCTGTAGTTGTGA
TCAACTCCGCGAACCCATGCTTCAGTCAGCTGATGCACAATCGTTTTTAAACGGGTTTGCGGTGTAACTA
GCATAACCCCTTGGGGCCTCTAAACGGGTCTTGAGGGGTTTTTTGCATCACTGACCATTTAAATCATACC
TGACCTCCATAGCAGAAAGTCAAAAGCCTCCGACCGGAGGCTTTTGACTTGATCGGCACGTAAGAGGTTC
CAACTTTCACCATAATGAAATAAGATCACTACCGGGCGTATTTTTTGAGTTATCGAGATTTTCAGGAGCT
AAGGAAGCTAAAATGAGTATTCAACATTTCCGTGTCGCCCTTATTCCCTTTTTTGCGGCATTTTGCCTTC
CTGTTTTTGCTCACCCAGAAACGCTGGTGAAAGTAAAAGATGCTGAAGATCAGTTGGGTGCACGAGTGGG
TTACATCGAACTGGATCTCAACAGCGGTAAGATCCTTGAGAGTTTACGCCCCGAAGAACGTTTTCCAATG
ATGAGCACTTTTAAAGTTCTGCTATGTGGCGCGGTATTATCCCGTATTGACGCCGGGCAAGAGCAACTCG
GTCGCCGCATACACTATTCTCAGAATGACTTGGTTGAGTACTCACCAGTCACAGAAAAGCATCTCACGGA
TGGCATGACAGTAAGAGAATTATGCAGTGCTGCCATAACCATGAGTGATAACACTGCGGCCAACTTACTT
CTGGCAACGATCGGAGGACCGAAGGAGCTAACCGCTTTTTTGCACAACATGGGGGATCATGTAACTCGCC
TTGATCGTTGGGAACCGGAGCTGAATGAAGCCATACCAAACGACGAGCGTGACACCACGATGCCTGTAGC
AATGGCAACAACGTTGCGCAAACTATTAACTGGCGAACTACTTACTCTAGCTTCCCGGCAACAATTAATA
GACTGGATGGAGGCGGATAAAGTTGCAGGATCACTTCTGCGCTCGGCCCTCCCGGCTGGCTGGTTTATTG
CTGATAAATCTGGAGCCGGTGAGCGTGGGTCTCGCGGTATCATTGCAGCACTGGGGCCAGATGGTAAGCC
CTCCCGCATCGTAGTTATCTACACGACGGGGAGTCAGGCAACTATGGATGAACGAAATAGACAGATCGCT
GAGATAGGTGCCTCACTGATTAAGCATTGGTAAGTGACCAAACAGGAAAAAACCGCCCTTAACATGGCCC
GCTTTATCAGAAGCCAGACATTAACGCTTCTGGAGAAACTCAACGAGCTGGACGCGGATGAACAGGCAGA
CATCTGTGAATCGCTTCACGACCACGCTGATGAGCTTTACCGCAGCTGCCTCGCGCGTTTCGGTGATGAC
GGTGAAAACCTCTGATGAGGGCCCAAATGTAATCACCTGGCTCACCTTCGGGTGGGCCTTTCTGCGTTGC
TGGCGTTTTTCCATAGGCTCCGCCCCCCTGACGAGCATCACAAAAATCGATGCTCAAGTCAGAGGTGGCG
AAACCCGACAGGACTATAAAGATACCAGGCGTTTACCCCTGGAAGCTCCCTCGTGCGCTCTCCTGTTCCG
ACCCTGCCGCTTACCGGATACCTGTCCGCCTTTCTCCCTTCGGGAAGCGTGGCGCTTTCTCATAGCTCAC
GCTGTAGGTATCTCAGTTCGGTGTAGGTCGTTCGCTCCAAGCTGGGCTGTGTGCACGAACCCCCCGTTCA
GCCCGACCGCTGCGCCTTATCCGGTAACTATCGTCTTGAGTCCAACCCGGTAAGACACGACTTATCGCCA
CTGGCAGCAGCCACTGGTAACAGGATTAGCAGAGCGAGGTATGTAGGCGGTGCTACAGAGTTCTTGAAGT
GGTGGCCTAACTACGGCTACACTAGAAGAACAGTATTTGGTATCTGCGCTCTGCTGAAGCCAGTTACCTC
GGAAAAAGAGTTGGTAGCTCTTGATCCGGCAAACAAACCACCGCTGGTAGCGGTGGTTTTTTTGTTTGCA
AGCAGCAGATTACGCGCAGAAAAAAAGGATCTCAAGAAGATCCTTTGATTTTCTACCGAAGAAAGGCCCA
CCCGTGAAGGTGAGCCAGTGAGTTGATTGCAGTCCAGTTACGCTGGAGTCAAGCTAATACGACTCACTAT
AGAAAATTGTTAATAATTGGTTGAAGCAGTTAATTAAAGTTACACTTGTGTTCCTTTTTGTTGCTGCTAT
TTTCTATTTAATAACACCTGTTCATGTCATGTCTAAACATACTGACTTTTCAAGTGAAATCATAGGATAC
AAGGCTATTGATGGTGGTGTCACTCGTGACATAGCATCTACAGATACTTGTTTTGCTAACAAACATGCTG
ATTTTGACACATGGTTTAGCCAGCGTGGTGGTAGTTATACTAATGACAAAGCTTGCCCATTGATTGCTGC
AGTCATAACAAGAGAAGTGGGTTTTGTCGTGCCTGGTTTGCCTGGCACGATATTACGCACAACTAATGGT
GACTTTTTGCATTTCTTACCTAGAGTTTTTAGTGCAGTTGGTAACATCTGTTACACACCATCAAAACTTA
TAGAGTACACTGACTTTGCAACATCAGCTTGTGTTTTGGCTGCTGAATGTACAATTTTTAAAGATGCTTC
TGGTAAGCCAGTACCATATTGTTATGATACCAATGTACTAGAAGGTTCTGTTGCTTATGAAAGTTTACGC
CCTGACACACGTTATGTGCTCATGGATGGCTCTATTATTCAATTTCCTAACACCTACCTTGAAGGTTCTG
TTAGAGTGGTAACAACTTTTGATTCTGAGTACTGTAGGCACGGCACTTGTGAAAGATCAGAAGCTGGTGT
TTGTGTATCTACTAGTGGTAGATGGGTACTTAACAATGATTATTACAGATCTTTACCAGGAGTTTTCTGT
GGTGTAGATGCTGTAAATTTACTTACTAATATGTTTACACCACTAATTCAACCTATTGGTGCTTTGGACA
TATCAGCATCTATAGTAGCTGGTGGTATTGTAGCTATCGTAGTAACATGCCTTGCCTACTATTTTATGAG
GTTTAGAAGAGCTTTTGGTGAATACAGTCATGTAGTTGCCTTTAATACTTTACTATTCCTTATGTCATTC
ACTGTACTCTGTTTAACACCAGTTTACTCATTCTTACCTGGTGTTTATTCTGTTATTTACTTGTACTTGA
CATTTTATCTTACTAATGATGTTTCTTTTTTAGCA
Features (pLannotate 1.2.2; 12 found; start..end, strand, type, name):
   3756..4118    +  CDS            INC10_ECOLI: Protein inferred from homology: Swiss-Prot protein existence level 3. Involved in the transposition of the insertion sequence IS2. From Escherichia coli (strain K12).
   4082..4981    +  CDS            insD: INSD_ECOLX - Protein inferred from homology: Swiss-Prot protein existence level 3. Involved in the transposition of the insertion sequence IS2. From Escherichia coli.
   5183..5230    +  terminator     T7 terminator: transcription terminator for bacteriophage T7 RNA polymerase
   5273..5304    +  terminator     tonB terminator: bidirectional E. coli tonB-P14 transcription terminator
   5305..5407    +  promoter       cat promoter: promoter of the E. coli cat gene encoding chloramphenicol acetyltransferase
   5408..6268    +  CDS            AmpR: β-lactamase; bla; confers resistance to ampicillin, carbenicillin, and related antibiotics
   6269..6460    +  CDS            rop: Rop protein, which maintains plasmids at low copy number; rop
   6484..6511    +  terminator     T7Te terminator: phage T7 early transcription terminator
   6523..7110    -  rep_origin     ori: high-copy-number ColE1/pMB1/pBR322/pUC origin of replication
   7132..7161    -  terminator     T3Te terminator: phage T3 early transcription terminator
   7200..7217    +  promoter       T7 promoter (fragment): promoter for bacteriophage T7 RNA polymerase
   7218..3663    +  CDS            R1A_SARS2 (fragment) (across the origin) (sequence partly withheld): Experimental evidence at protein level: Swiss-Prot protein existence level 1. [Non-structural protein 10]: Plays a pivotal role in viral transcription by stimulating both nsp14 3'-5' exoribonuclease and nsp16 2'-O-methyltransferase activities. Therefore plays an essential role in viral mRNAs cap methylation. From Severe acute respiratory syndrome coronavirus 2 (2019-nCoV) (SARS-CoV-2).
