[The description below was written by a language model from this plasmid's Addgene catalogue record and pLannotate feature annotations shown in this document.]
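Description:
pGBW-m4092694 is a bacterial expression plasmid built on the compact pG9m-2 backbone and carrying a wild-type fragment of the SARS-CoV-2 orf1a coding region. The record describes this fragment as running from mature peptide 3 (nsp3) to the orf1a stop codon. The plasmid is maintained in E. coli through a ColE1/pMB1-type origin paired with a rop gene, which is consistent with the low copy number listed. Selection is with ampicillin, using a β-lactamase gene driven by the cat promoter. Several terminators (tonB, T7Te, T3Te) insulate the marker and origin modules from the insert.

The viral fragment sits directly downstream of a consensus T7 promoter, and a T7 terminator lies further downstream. It can therefore be transcribed by T7 RNA polymerase either in vitro or in a T7-expressing host. In the feature table it appears as a partial replicase polyprotein 1a CDS that spans the numbering origin of the sequenced record. The depositor notes that sequence complexity in nsp3 makes the complete gene hard to synthesize, which is why only part of it is present. The comments give the start as genome position 8555 and say the fragment extends "to the end of the genome". That does not fit the roughly 4.9 kb insert size or the insert name, both of which point to the end of orf1a.

Suggested uses are producing RNA controls for assays and serving as a template for making antigens. One caveat is that repository sequencing found an E. coli insertion sequence with its transposase genes between the viral fragment and the T7 terminator. The comments call it IS3, whereas the automated annotation matches it to IS2 proteins. The element accounts for the sequenced plasmid being larger than backbone plus insert, and its position should be checked before use in case it has transposed further.
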