Addgene plasmid #153907: pGBW-m4092694
Purpose: Bacterial expression plasmid for fragment SARS-CoV-2 orf1a mature peptide 3 to orf1a stop
Depositing lab: Ginkgo Bioworks & Benjie Chen. Depositing organization: Ginkgo Bioworks.
Backbone
  Vector backbone: pG9m-2 backbone
  Backbone size w/o insert (bp): 1968
  Vector type: Bacterial Expression
Growth in bacteria
  Bacterial resistance: Ampicillin, 100 μg/mL
  Growth temperature: 37°C
  Growth strain: DH5alpha
  Copy number: Low Copy
Gene/Insert
  Gene/Insert name: fragment SARS-CoV-2 orf1a mature peptide 3 to orf1a stop
  Species: Severe acute respiratory syndrome coronavirus 2
  Insert size (bp): 4928
  Mutation: wt
  Entrez Gene: ORF1ab (a.k.a. GU280_gp01)
  Promoter: Promoter | t7 consensus from NEB, G is +1
  Cloning method: Unknown
Resource information
  A portion of this plasmid was derived from a plasmid made by: GinkgoBioworks
Depositor comments: This plasmid contains a SARS-CoV-2 viral sequence fragment that covers basepairs 8555 to the end of the genome. Because of sequence complexities in nsp3, it is difficult to synthesize the complete nsp3 gene. This construct may be useful to produce RNA controls for assays, as well as serve as templates to make antigens. During Addgene quality control, an IS3 element and transposase were identified downstream from the SARS-CoV-2 fragment. Requesting scientists should validate that the element has not further transposed into essential elements prior to experimental use.
How to cite: pGBW-m4092694 was a gift from Ginkgo Bioworks & Benjie Chen (Addgene plasmid # 153907 ; http://n2t.net/addgene:153907 ; RRID:Addgene_153907)
